>Addgene plasmid #219656 | pSEED-EYFP:HA | addgene full sequence | sequence record 449819 | Addgene NGS Result
CACCTAAATTGTAAGCGTTAATATTTTGTTAAAATTCGCGTTAAATTTTTGTTAAATCAGCTCATTTTTT
AACCAATAGGCCGAAATCGGCAAAATCCCTTATAAATCAAAAGAATAGACCGAGATAGGGT
[37 nt withheld, positions 132-168]
AAAGAACGTGGACTCCAACGTCAAAGG
[49 nt withheld, positions 196-244]
T
[91 nt withheld, positions 246-336]
G
[124 nt withheld, positions 338-461]
CCCATTCGCCATTCAGGCTGCGCAACTGTTGGGAAGGGCGATCGGTGCGGGCCTCTTCGCTATTACGCCA
GCTGGCGAAAGGGGGATGTGCTGCAAGGCGATTAAGTTGGGTAACGCCAGGGTTTTCCCAGTCACGACGT
TGTAAAACGACGGCCAGTGAATTGTAATACGACTCACTATAGGGCGAATTGGAGCTCGTCTCGGCTCTAT
GGTGAGCAAGGGCGAGGAGCTGTTCACCGGGGTGGTGCCCATCCTGGTCGAGCTGGACGGCGACGTAAAC
GGCCACAAGTTCAGCGTGTCCGGCGAGGGCGAGGGCGATGCCACCTACGGCAAGCTGACCCTGAAGTTCA
TCTGCACCACCGGCAAGCTGCCCGTGCCCTGGCCCACCCTCGTGACCACCTTCGGCTACGGCCTGCAGTG
CTTCGCCCGCTACCCCGACCACATGAAGCAGCACGACTTCTTCAAGTCCGCCATGCCCGAAGGCTACGTC
CAGGAGCGCACCATCTTCTTCAAGGACGACGGCAACTACAAGACCCGCGCCGAGGTGAAGTTCGAGGGCG
ACACCCTGGTGAACCGCATCGAGCTGAAGGGCATCGACTTCAAGGAGGACGGCAACATCCTGGGGCACAA
GCTGGAGTACAACTACAACAGCCACAACGTCTATATCATGGCCGACAAGCAGAAGAACGGCATCAAGGTG
AACTTCAAGATCCGCCACAACATCGAGGCCTAGGTAGCCGCGTTGTTATGATCGTACTACGCTAGCGTAG
TACGATCATAACAACGCGGGTAGTACGATCATAACAACGCGGGGATCTAATTCAATTAGAGACTAATTCA
ATTAGAGCTAATTCAATTAGGATCCAAGCTTATCGATTTCGAACCCTCGACCGCCGGAGTATAAATAGAG
GCGCTTCGTCTACGGAGCGACAATTCAATTCAAACAAGCAAAGTGAACACGTCGCTAAGCGAAAGCTAAG
CAAATAAACAAGCGCAGCTGAACAAGCTAAACAATCGGCTCGAAGCCGGTCGCCACCATGGCCTCCTCCG
AGGACGTCATCAAGGAGTTCATGCGCTTCAAGGTGCGCATGGAGGGCTCCGTGAACGGCCACGAGTTCGA
GATCGAGGGCGAGGGCGAGGGCCGCCCCTACGAGGGCACCCAGACCGCCAAGCTGAAGGTGACCAAGGGC
GGCCCCCTGCCCTTCGCCTGGGACATCCTGTCCCCCCAGTTCCAGTACGGCTCCAAGGTGTACGTGAAGC
ACCCCGCCGACATCCCCGACTACAAGAAGCTGTCCTTCCCCGAGGGCTTCAAGTGGGAGCGCGTGATGAA
CTTCGAGGACGGCGGCGTGGTGACCGTGACCCAGGACTCCTCCCTCCAGGACGGCTCCTTCATCTACAAG
GTGAAGTTCATCGGCGTGAACTTCCCCTCCGACGGCCCCGTAATGCAGAAGAAGACTATGGGCTGGGAGG
CGTCCACCGAGCGCCTGTACCCCCGCGACGGCGTGCTGAAGGGCGAGATCCACAAGGCCCTGAAGCTGAA
GGACGGCGGCCACTACCTGGTGGAGTTCAAGTCCATCTACATGGCCAAGAAGCCCGTGCAGCTGCCCGGC
TACTACTACGTGGACTCCAAGCTGGACATCACCTCCCACAACGAGGACTACACCATCGTGGAGCAGTACG
AGCGCGCCGAGGGCCGCCACCACCTGTTCCTGTAGCGGCCGCGACTCTAGATCATAATCAGCCATACCAC
ATTTGTAGAGGTTTTACTTGCTTTAAAAAACCTCCCACACCTCCCCCTGAACCTGAAACATAAAATGAAT
GCAATTGTTGTTGTTAACTTGTTTATTGCAGCTTATAATGGTTACAAATAAAGCAATAGCATCACAAATT
TCACAAATAAAGCATTTTTTTCACTGCATTCTAGTTGTGGTTTGTCCAAACTCATCAATGTATCTTACCG
CTGGTACTGTATGGATGTACCCGCTGGTACTGTATGGATGTACGTCGACGTACATCCATACAGTACCAGC
GGACTAGTCCTACGGCAAGCTGACCCTGAAGTTCATCTGCACCACCGGCAAGCTGCCCGTGCCCTGGCCC
ACCCTCGTGACCACCTTCGGCTACGGCCTGCAGTGCTTCGCCCGCTACCCCGACCACATGAAGCAGCACG
ACTTCTTCAAGTCCGCCATGCCCGAAGGCTACGTCCAGGAGCGCACCATCTTCTTCAAGGACGACGGCAA
CTACAAGACCCGCGCCGAGGTGAAGTTCGAGGGCGACACCCTGGTGAACCGCATCGAGCTGAAGGGCATC
GACTTCAAGGAGGACGGCAACATCCTGGGGCACAAGCTGGAGTACAACTACAACAGCCACAACGTCTATA
TCATGGCCGACAAGCAGAAGAACGGCATCAAGGTGAACTTCAAGATCCGCCACAACATCGAGGACGGCAG
CGTGCAGCTCGCCGACCACTACCAGCAGAACACCCCCATCGGCGACGGCCCCGTGCTGCTGCCCGACAAC
CACTACCTGAGCTACCAGTCCGCCCTGAGCAAAGACCCCAACGAGAAGCGCGATCACATGGTCCTGCTGG
AGTTCGTGACCGCCGCCGGGATCACTCTCGGCATGGACGAGCTGTACAAGGGAGGGTCTGCAGGGGGATA
CCCATACGATGTTCCAGATTACGCTGGATCCGGCGAGACGGTACCCAGCTTTTGTTCCCTTTAGTGAGGG
TTAATTTCGAGCTTGGCGTAATCATGGTCATAGCTGTTTCCTGTGTGAAATTGTTATCCGCTCACAATTC
CACACAACATACGAGCCGGAAGCATAAAGTGTAAAGCCTGGGGTGCCTAATGAGTGAGCTAACTCACATT
AATTGCGTTGCGCTCACTGCCCGCTTTCCAGTCGGGAAACCTGTCGTGCCAGCTGCATTAATGAATCGGC
CAACGCGCGGGGAGAGGCGGTTTGCGTATTGGGCGCTCTTCCGCTTCCTCGCTCACTGACTCGCTGCGCT
CGGTCGTTCGGCTGCGGCGAGCGGTATCAGCTCACTCAAAGGCGGTAATACGGTTATCCACAGAATCAGG
GGATAACGCAGGAAAGAACATGTGAGCAAAAGGCCAGCAAAAGGCCAGGAACCGTAAAAAGGCCGCGTTG
CTGGCGTTTTTCCATAGGCTCCGCCCCCCTGACGAGCATCACAAAAATCGACGCTCAAGTCAGAGGTGGC
GAAACCCGACAGGACTATAAAGATACCAGGCGTTTCCCCCTGGAAGCTCCCTCGTGCGCTCTCCTGTTCC
GACCCTGCCGCTTACCGGATACCTGTCCGCCTTTCTCCCTTCGGGAAGCGTGGCGCTTTCTCATAGCTCA
CGCTGTAGGTATCTCAGTTCGGTGTAGGTCGTTCGCTCCAAGCTGGGCTGTGTGCACGAACCCCCCGTTC
AGCCCGACCGCTGCGCCTTATCCGGTAACTATCGTCTTGAGTCCAACCCGGTAAGACACGACTTATCGCC
ACTGGCAGCAGCCACTGGTAACAGGATTAGCAGAGCGAGGTATGTAGGCGGTGCTACAGAGTTCTTGAAG
TGGTGGCCTAACTACGGCTACACTAGAAGAACAGTATTTGGTATCTGCGCTCTGCTGAAGCCAGTTACCT
TCGGAAAAAGAGTTGGTAGCTCTTGATCCGGCAAACAAACCACCGCTGGTAGCGGTGGTTTTTTTGTTTG
CAAGCAGCAGATTACGCGCAGAAAAAAAGGATCTCAAGAAGATCCTTTGATCTTTTCTACGGGGTCTGAC
GCTCAGTGGAACGAAAACTCACGTTAAGGGATTTTGGTCATGAGATTATCAAAAAGGATCTTCACCTAGA
TCCTTTTAAATTAAAAATGAAGTTTTAAATCAATCTAAAGTATATATGAGTAAACTTGGTCTGACAGTTA
CCAATGCTTAATCAGTGAGGCACCTATCTCAGCGATCTGTCTATTTCGTTCATCCATAGTTGCCTGACTC
CCCGTCGTGTAGATAACTACGATACGGGAGGGCTTACCATCTGGCCCCAGTGCTGCAATGATACCGCGAG
ACCCACGCTCACCGGCTCCAGATTTATCAGCAATAAACCAGCCAGCCGGAAGGGCCGAGCGCAGAAGTGG
TCCTGCAACTTTATCCGCCTCCATCCAGTCTATTAATTGTTGCCGGGAAGCTAGAGTAAGTAGTTCGCCA
GTTAATAGTTTGCGCAACGTTGTTGCCATTGCTACAGGCATCGTGGTGTCACGCTCGTCGTTTGGTATGG
CTTCATTCAGCTCCGGTTCCCAACGATCAAGGCGAGTTACATGATCCCCCATGTTGTGCAAAAAAGCGGT
TAGCTCCTTCGGTCCTCCGATCGTTGTCAGAAGTAAGTTGGCCGCAGTGTTATCACTCATGGTTATGGCA
GCACTGCATAATTCTCTTACTGTCATGCCATCCGTAAGATGCTTTTCTGTGACTGGTGAGTACTCAACCA
AGTCATTCTGAGAATAGTGTATGCGGCGACCGAGTTGCTCTTGCCCGGCGTCAATACGGGATAATACCGC
GCCACATAGCAGAACTTTAAAAGTGCTCATCATTGGAAAACGTTCTTCGGGGCGAAAACTCTCAAGGATC
TTACCGCTGTTGAGATCCAGTTCGATGTAACCCACTCGTGCACCCAACTGATCTTCAGCATCTTTTACTT
TCACCAGCGTTTCTGGGTGAGCAAAAACAGGAAGGCAAAATGCCGCAAAAAAGGGAATAAGGGCGACACG
GAAATGTTGAATACTCATACTCTTCCTTTTTCAATATTATTGAAGCATTTATCAGGGTTATTGTCTCATG
AGCGGATACATATTTGAATGTATTTAGAAAAATAAACAAATAGGGGTTCCGCGCACATTTCCCCGAAAAG
TGC
Features (pLannotate 1.2.2; 18 found; start..end, strand, type, name):
     33..461     -  rep_origin     f1 ori (sequence partly withheld): f1 bacteriophage origin of replication; arrow indicates direction of (+) strand synthesis
    466..623     -  CDS            lacZα (fragment): LacZα fragment of β-galactosidase; lacZ fragment
    626..644     +  promoter       T7 promoter: promoter for bacteriophage T7 RNA polymerase
    670..1188    +  CDS            VN173: N-terminal fragment of mVenus for use in bimolecular fluorescence complementation (BiFC) (Kodama and Hu, 2010)
   1355..1477    +  promoter       hsp70 promoter (fragment): Drosophila melanogaster hsp70Bb promoter
   1499..2173    +  CDS            DsRed-Express: DsRed-Express is a basic (constitutively fluorescent) orange fluorescent protein published in 2002, derived from Discosoma sp.. It is reported to be a rapidly-maturing tetramer with low acid sensitivity.
   2191..2274    +  CDS            large T antigen (fragment): large T antigen from SV40 (simian virus 40)
   2297..2418    +  polyA_signal   SV40 poly(A) signal: SV40 polyadenylation signal
   2493..3101    +  CDS            EYFP (fragment): EYFP is a basic (constitutively fluorescent) green/yellow fluorescent protein published in 1996, derived from Aequorea victoria. It is reported to be a very rapidly-maturing weak dimer with high acid sensitivity.
   3120..3146    +  CDS            3xHA (fragment): three tandem HA epitope tags
   3179..3197    -  promoter       T3 promoter: promoter for bacteriophage T3 RNA polymerase
   3242..3258    -  protein_bind   lac operator: The lac repressor binds to the lac operator to inhibit transcription in E. coli. This inhibition can be relieved by adding lactose or isopropyl-β-D-thiogalactopyranoside (IPTG). lac repressor encoded by lacI
   3266..3296    -  promoter       lac promoter: promoter for the E. coli lac operon
   3311..3332    -  protein_bind   CAP binding site: CAP binding activates transcription in the presence of cAMP. E. coli catabolite activator protein
   3345..3437    -  CDS            lacI (fragment): lac repressor; lacI; The lac repressor binds to the lac operator to inhibit transcription in E. coli. This inhibition can be relieved by adding lactose or isopropyl-β-D-thiogalactopyranoside (IPTG).
   3620..4208    -  rep_origin     ori: high-copy-number ColE1/pMB1/pBR322/pUC origin of replication
   4379..5239    -  CDS            AmpR: β-lactamase; bla; confers resistance to ampicillin, carbenicillin, and related antibiotics
   5240..5344    -  promoter       AmpR promoter: bla
