[The description below was written by a language model from this plasmid's Addgene catalogue record and pLannotate feature annotations shown in this document.]
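Description:
pSEED-EYFP:HA is a bacterial cloning plasmid built on pBluescript KS(+) that serves as a template for assembling CRISPR knock-in donors for Drosophila. It is propagated in E. coli from a high-copy ColE1/pUC-type origin with ampicillin selection (AmpR under its own promoter). It retains the usual pBluescript elements: an f1 phage origin, lacZα and lac promoter/operator remnants, and flanking T7 and T3 promoters. According to the record, BsmBI Golden Gate assembly is used to build donor plasmids from it, presumably by adding locus-specific homology arms. The feature table does not annotate the BsmBI sites or any arms.

The roughly 2.5 kb insert is the EYFP:HA SEED cassette. In the feature table it appears as a split tag. An N-terminal yellow fluorescent protein segment (annotated by similarity as VN173, an mVenus fragment) comes first. It is followed by a selectable marker unit consisting of a Drosophila hsp70 promoter fragment driving DsRed-Express, with SV40 sequences and an SV40 polyadenylation signal. After the marker come a large EYFP fragment and an HA epitope (scored as a partial 3xHA match).

The two fluorescent protein segments together exceed the length of one EYFP coding sequence, which suggests they share a repeated region. This arrangement fits the SEED/Harvest strategy named in the record and its associated publication title. The whole cassette is first knocked in and carriers are identified by DsRed. A second CRISPR-triggered cut then allows single-strand annealing between the repeats, removing the marker and leaving a seamless, intact EYFP-HA tag at the target gene. Any additional enhancer elements upstream of the hsp70 fragment, and the gRNA target sites used for marker excision, are not annotated in the table.
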