Addgene plasmid #219656: pSEED-EYFP:HA
Purpose: Permits GoldenGate assembly (BsmBI) of donor plasmids to knock-in EYFP and HA tag using the SEED/Harvest method
Depositing lab: Markus Affolter. Depositing organization: University of Basel. Publication: Seamless knockins in Drosophila via CRISPR-triggered single-strand annealing. Aguilar G, Bauer M, Vigano MA, Schnider ST, Brugger L, Jimenez-Jimenez C, Guerrero I, Affolter M. Dev Cell. 2024 Oct 7;59(19):2672-2686.e5. doi: 10.1016/j.devcel.2024.06.004. Epub 2024 Jul 5. PubMed 38971155.
Backbone
  Vector backbone: pBluescript KS(+)
Growth in bacteria
  Bacterial resistance: Ampicillin, 100 μg/mL
  Growth temperature: 37°C
  Growth strain: DH5alpha
  Copy number: High Copy
Gene/Insert
  Gene/Insert name: EYFP:HA SEED Cassette
  Insert size (bp): 2500
Terms and licenses: Academic/Nonprofit Terms; Industry Terms: Not Available to Industry
Depositor comments: Please visit https://doi.org/10.1101/2022.06.17.496589 for bioRxiv preprint.
How to cite: pSEED-EYFP:HA was a gift from Markus Affolter (Addgene plasmid # 219656 ; http://n2t.net/addgene:219656 ; RRID:Addgene_219656)
